Addgene plasmid #130184: pRDAX-VALENTIA-003 Lyn-Eos//BsaI
Purpose: EMMA Kit # 1000000119 extension
Depositing lab: Gary Lewin. Depositing organization: Max-Delbrueck-Centrum fuer Molekulare Medizin (MDC).
Backbone
  Vector backbone: custom built
  Vector type: Synthetic Biology
Growth in bacteria
  Bacterial resistance: Ampicillin, 100 μg/mL
  Growth temperature: 37°C
  Growth strain: DH5alpha
  Copy number: High Copy
Gene/Insert
  Gene/Insert name: Lyn-Eos
  Species: M. musculus (mouse)
  Cloning method: Restriction Enzyme; 5′ cloning site unknown (unknown if destroyed); 3′ cloning site unknown (unknown if destroyed)
Terms and licenses: Academic/Nonprofit Terms; Industry Terms: Not Available to Industry
How to cite: pRDAX-VALENTIA-003 Lyn-Eos//BsaI was a gift from Gary Lewin (Addgene plasmid # 130184 ; http://n2t.net/addgene:130184 ; RRID:Addgene_130184)
