[The description below was written by a language model from this plasmid's Addgene catalogue record and pLannotate feature annotations shown in this document.]
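Description:
pRDAX-VALENTIA-003 Lyn-Eos//BsaI is a 4.3 kb synthetic-biology plasmid on a custom-built backbone, deposited as an extension to the EMMA modular mammalian assembly kit. It is maintained in E. coli at high copy through a ColE1/pUC-type origin and selected with ampicillin. The β-lactamase gene is annotated as being driven by the cat promoter. The bacterial module is insulated by short transcription terminators (T3Te and T7Te flanking the origin, and a bidirectional tonB terminator spanning the sequence origin), a layout typical of modular cloning vectors that limits read-through between the propagation elements and the cargo.

The payload is a compact mammalian expression unit. A CMV immediate-early enhancer joined to the chicken β-actin promoter, a strong and broadly active combination, drives the Lyn-Eos insert, and the transcript ends at an SV40 polyadenylation signal. The annotation software matched the coding region to an mEosFP variant (M159A), an Eos-family fluorescent protein derived from the coral Lobophyllia hemprichii. The Lyn portion is not annotated separately. The name and the mouse species entry suggest a short sequence from the Lyn kinase, commonly used as an acylated membrane-targeting tag, probably lying in the gap between the promoter and the Eos match, but the record does not confirm this. The "//BsaI" in the name points to BsaI sites for Golden Gate-style assembly, perhaps within the roughly 800 bp unannotated stretch after the poly(A) signal, though neither the sites nor their positions are recorded. Beyond the kit extension, no specific application is stated. The design is consistent with expressing a membrane-directed Eos marker in mammalian cells while accepting further parts.
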