Features (pLannotate 1.2.2; 10 found; start..end, strand, type, name):
    158..537     +  enhancer       CMV enhancer: human cytomegalovirus immediate early enhancer
    539..814     +  promoter       chicken β-actin promoter: No description available
    894..1568    +  CDS            mEosFP-M159A: mEosFP-M159A is a basic (constitutively fluorescent) green fluorescent protein published in 2011, derived from Lobophyllia hemprichii. It has low acid sensitivity.
   1692..1813    +  polyA_signal   SV40 poly(A) signal: SV40 polyadenylation signal
   2614..2643    +  terminator     T3Te terminator: phage T3 early transcription terminator
   2665..3252    +  rep_origin     ori: high-copy-number ColE1/pMB1/pBR322/pUC origin of replication
   3264..3291    -  terminator     T7Te terminator: phage T7 early transcription terminator
   3315..4175    -  CDS            AmpR: β-lactamase; bla; confers resistance to ampicillin, carbenicillin, and related antibiotics
   4176..4278    -  promoter       cat promoter: promoter of the E. coli cat gene encoding chloramphenicol acetyltransferase
   4279..2       -  terminator     tonB terminator (across the origin): bidirectional E. coli tonB-P14 transcription terminator
>Addgene plasmid #130184 | pRDAX-VALENTIA-003 Lyn-Eos//BsaI | addgene full sequence | sequence record 272481 | Addgene NGS Result
CTTTCTGCTATGGAGGTCAGGTATGATTTAAAGGTCTCATAGGTCTTGTATTCAGTCTCGCACTTTAGAC
ATGGTCTTCTGCTGCCCGTGGTCCTCTATTCGTCGGATGTTCTGTCGATTCTTCCTGTCTATCTGGACTG
GATCTGATATCATCGTCGACATTGATTATTGACTAGTTATTAATAGTAATCAATTACGGGGTCATTAGTT
CATAGCCCATATATGGAGTTCCGCGTTACATAACTTACGGTAAATGGCCCGCCTGGCTGACCGCCCAACG
ACCCCCGCCCATTGACGTCAATAATGACGTATGTTCCCATAGTAACGCCAATAGGGACTTTCCATTGACG
TCAATGGGTGGAGTATTTACGGTAAACTGCCCACTTGGCAGTACATCAAGTGTATCATATGCCAAGTACG
CCCCCTATTGACGTCAATGACGGTAAATGGCCCGCCTGGCATTATGCCCAGTACATGACCTTATGGGACT
TTCCTACTTGGCAGTACATCTACGTATTAGTCATCGCTATTACCATGGTCGAGGTGAGCCCCACGTTCTG
CTTCACTCTCCCCATCTCCCCCCCCTCCCCACCCCCAATTTTGTATTTATTTATTTTTTAATTATTTTGT
GCAGCGATGGGGGCGGGGGGGGGGGGGGCGCGCGCCAGGCGGGGCGGGGCGGGGCGRGGGGCGGGGCGGG
GCGAGGCGGAGAGGTGCGGCGGCAGCCAATCAGAGCGGCGCGCTCCGAAAGTTTCCTTTTATGGCGAGGC
GGCGGCGGCGGCGGCCCTATAAAAAGCGAAGCGCGCGGCGGGCGGGAGTCGCTGCGTTGGGACGCCACCA
TGGGCTGCATCAAGAGCAAGAGGAAAGACGTGGAAAACGTCGAGGGCGGCAGCTCAGCGATCAAACCCGA
CATGAAGATCAACCTCCGAATGGAAGGCAACGTAAACGGCCATCACTTCGTGATTGATGGCGATGGCACA
GGGAAGCCATTTGAGGGGAAACAAAGCATGGATCTGGAGGTGAAGGAAGGTGGTCCTCTGCCTTTTGCCT
TCGACATACTGACTACAGCCTTTCACTATGGGAATCGCGTGTTTGTCGAGTATCCCGACCATATACAGGA
TTACTTCAAGCAGAGTTTCCCGAAAGGCTATAGCTGGGAAAGGTCCCTCACATTTGAGGATGGAGGGATT
TGCATTGCAAGAAACGACATCACCATGGAAGGAGACACCTTCTACAACAAGGTTCGGTTCCATGGGACAA
ATTTCCCCGCTAATGGTCCTGTGATGCAGAAGAAAACCCTGAAGTGGGAACCATCCACTGAGAAGATGTA
CGTGAGAGATGGAGTACTGACGGGTGACATTCACGCTGCACTGCTGTTGGAGGGCAATGCCCACTATCGG
TGTGATTTTCGCACTACCTACAAGGCCAAAGAGAAAGGCGTCAAACTCCCTGGATACCACCTTGTCGATC
ATTGCATCGAGATCCTTTCTCACGACAAGGACTACAACAAGGTGAAGCTGTATGAACATGCCGTTGCTCA
CTCTGGATTGCCAGACAATGCAAGGCGTTCAGGCTCTGATTAAGGCGCCAGGTACATCTCCAATACGGCG
TCTTGCATAGAGAACACGATTAGCACACCGGTTACCCACGTGATGCCCGAACGGACCCATGTCATGCCAG
AGCGCACTGGTAACTTGTTTATTGCAGCTTATAATGGTTACAAATAAAGCAATAGCATCACAAATTTCAC
AAATAAAGCATTTTTTTCACTGCATTCTAGTTGTGGTTTGTCCAAACTCATCAATGTATCTTATCATGTC
TGTCGTCGAATTCGAGTTGGCGCGCCTGTCATTCTAAATCTCTCTTTCAGCCTAAAGCTTTTTCCCCGTA
TCCCCCCAGGTGTCTGCAGGCTCAAAGAGCAGCGAGAAGCGTTCAGAGGAAAGCGATCCCGTGCCACCTT
CCCCGTGCCCGGGCTGTCCCCGCACGCTGCCGGCTCGGGGATGCGGGGGGAGCGCCGGACCGGAGCGGAG
CCCCGGGCGGCTCGCTGCTGCCCCCTAGCGGGGGAGGGACGTAATTACATCCCTGGGGGCTTTGGGAGGG
GGCTGTCCCCGTGAGCTCCCAGGCGCGCCTGTCATTCTAAATCTCTCTTTCAGCCTAAAGCTTTTTCCCC
GTATCCCCCCAGGTGTCTGCAGGCTCAAAGAGCAGCGAGAAGCGTTCAGAGGAAAGCGATCCCGTGCCAC
CTTCCCCGTGCCCGGGCTGTCCCCGCACGCTGCCGGCTCGGGGATGCGGGGGGAGCGCCGGACCGGAGCG
GAGCCCCGGGCGGCTCGCTGCTGCCCCCTAGCGGGGGAGGGACGTAATTACATCCCTGGGGGCTTTGGGG
GGGGGCTGTCCCCGTGAGCTCCCAGGCGCGCCAACTCGGTACCTCACCCGATTCTCATCATGGAGACACA
TCAGGACATCTCCAATACCGCCATGGAAACGCACCAAGATGCGACTGCTCTTCTGCCAGTGACGGCATTC
GTCTGCAAGATTAACGGCATACAGAAAGAAACGATGAGACCCATTCAGGACGAGCCTCAGACTCCAGCGT
AACTGGACTGCAATCAACTCACTGGCTCACCTTCACGGGTGGGCCTTTCTTCGGTAGAAAATCAAAGGAT
CTTCTTGAGATCCTTTTTTTCTGCGCGTAATCTGCTGCTTGCAAACAAAAAAACCACCGCTACCAGCGGT
GGTTTGTTTGCCGGATCAAGAGCTACCAACTCTTTTTCCGAGGTAACTGGCTTCAGCAGAGCGCAGATAC
CAAATACTGTTCTTCTAGTGTAGCCGTAGTTAGGCCACCACTTCAAGAACTCTGTAGCACCGCCTACATA
CCTCGCTCTGCTAATCCTGTTACCAGTGGCTGCTGCCAGTGGCGATAAGTCGTGTCTTACCGGGTTGGAC
TCAAGACGATAGTTACCGGATAAGGCGCAGCGGTCGGGCTGAACGGGGGGTTCGTGCACACAGCCCAGCT
TGGAGCGAACGACCTACACCGAACTGAGATACCTACAGCGTGAGCTATGAGAAAGCGCCACGCTTCCCGA
AGGGAGAAAGGCGGACAGGTATCCGGTAAGCGGCAGGGTCGGAACAGGAGAGCGCACGAGGGAGCTTCCA
GGGGGAAACGCCTGGTATCTTTATAGTCCTGTCGGGTTTCGCCACCTCTGACTTGAGCATCGATTTTTGT
GATGCTCGTCAGGGGGGCGGAGCCTATGGAAAAACGCCAGCAACGCAGAAAGGCCCACCCGAAGGTGAGC
CAGGTGATTACATTTGGGCCCTCATTACCAATGCTTAATCAGTGAGGCACCTATCTCAGCGATCTGTCTA
TTTCGTTCATCCATAGTTGCCTGACTCCCCGTCGTGTAGATAACTACGATGCGGGAGGGCTTACCATCTG
GCCCCAGTGCTGCAATGATACCGCGAGAACCACGCTCACCGGCTCCAGATTTATCAGCAATAAACCAGCC
AGCCGGGAGGGCCGAGCGCAGAAGTGATCCTGCAACTTTATCCGCCTCCATCCAGTCTATTAATTGTTGC
CGGGAAGCTAGAGTAAGTAGTTCGCCAGTTAATAGTTTGCGCAACGTTGTTGCCATTGCTACAGGCATCG
TGGTGTCACGCTCGTCGTTTGGTATGGCTTCATTCAGCTCCGGTTCCCAACGATCAAGGCGAGTTACATG
ATCCCCCATGTTGTGCAAAAAAGCGGTTAGCTCCTTCGGTCCTCCGATCGTTGCCAGAAGTAAGTTGGCC
GCAGTGTTATCACTCATGGTTATGGCAGCACTGCATAATTCTCTTACTGTCATGCCATCCGTGAGATGCT
TTTCTGTGACTGGTGAGTACTCAACCAAGTCATTCTGAGAATAGTGTATGCGGCGACCGAGTTGCTCTTG
CCCGGCGTCAATACGGGATAATACCGCGCCACATAGCAGAACTTTAAAAGTGCTCATCATTGGAAAACGT
TCTTCGGGGCGTAAACTCTCAAGGATCTTACCGCTGTTGAGATCCAGTTCGATGTAACCCACTCGTGCAC
CCAACTGATCTTCAGCATCTTTTACTTTCACCAGCGTTTCTGGGTGAGCAAAAACAGGAAGGCAAAATGC
CGCAAAAAAGGGAATAAGGGCGACACGGAAATGTTGAATACTCATTTTAGCTTCCTTAGCTCCTGAAAAT
CTCGATAACTCAAAAAATACGCCCGGTAGTGATCTTATTTCATTATGGTGAAAGTTGGAACCTCTTACGT
GCCGATCAAGTCAAAAGCCTCCGGTCGGAGGCTTTTGA
